>Addgene plasmid #139084 | pHCKan-yegHp-GFPuv | addgene full sequence | sequence record 276372 | Addgene NGS Result
CAGTCCAGTTACGCTGGAGTCTGAGGCTCGTCCTGAATGATATCAAGCTTGAATTCGTTGTTATTACCCT
CAAATAATATGAGATAAATAGTGCTGCAACATTGCATTTTTGCCCCGATTTATCCATGATCGAATTGTGA
CATTTGTCATACAACGTGTAGGAGGATAATCTATGGCTAGCAAAGGAGAAGAACTTTTCACTGGAGTTGT
CCCAATTCTTGTTGAATTAGATGGTGATGTTAATGGGCACAAATTTTCTGTCAGTGGAGAGGGTGAAGGT
GATGCTACATACGGAAAGCTTACCCTTAAATTTATTTGCACTACTGGAAAACTACCTGTTCCATGGCCAA
CACTTGTCACTACTTTCTCTTATGGTGTTCAATGCTTTTCCCGTTATCCGGATCATATGAAACGGCATGA
CTTTTTCAAGAGTGCCATGCCCGAAGGTTATGTACAGGAACGCACTATATCTTTCAAAGATGACGGGAAC
TACAAGACGCGTGCTGAAGTCAAGTTTGAAGGTGATACCCTTGTTAATCGTATCGAGTTAAAAGGTATTG
ATTTTAAAGAAGATGGAAACATTCTCGGACACAAACTCGAGTACAACTATAACTCACACAATGTATACAT
CACGGCAGACAAACAAAAGAATGGAATCAAAGCTAACTTCAAAATTCGCCACAACATTGAAGATGGATCC
GTTCAACTAGCAGACCATTATCAACAAAATACTCCAATTGGCGATGGCCCTGTCCTTTTACCAGACAACC
ATTACCTGTCGACACAATCTGCCCTTTCGAAAGATCCCAACGAAAAGCGTGACCACATGGTCCTTCTTGA
GTTTGTAACTGCTGCTGGGATTACACATGGCATGGATGAGCTCTACAAATAATGAGGATCCCCGGCTTAT
CGGTCAGTTTCACCTGATTTACGTAAAAACCCGCTTCGGCGGGTTTTTGCTTTTGGAGGGGCAGAAAGAT
GAATGACTGTCCACGACGCTATACCCAAAAGAAAGACGAATTCTCTAGATATCGCTCAATACTGACCATT
TAAATCATACCTGACCTCCATAGCAGAAAGTCAAAAGCCTCCGACCGGAGGCTTTTGACTTGATCGGCAC
GTAAGAGGTTCCAACTTTCACCATAATGAAATAAGATCACTACCGGGCGTATTTTTTGAGTTATCGAGAT
TTTCAGGAGCTAAGGAAGCTAAAATGAGCCATATTCAACGGGAAACGTCTTGCTCGAGGCCGCGATTAAA
TTCCAACATGGATGCTGATTTATATGGGTATAAATGGGCTCGCGATAATGTCGGGCAATCAGGTGCGACA
ATCTATCGATTGTATGGGAAGCCCGATGCGCCAGAGTTGTTTCTGAAACATGGCAAAGGTAGCGTTGCCA
ATGATGTTACAGATGAGATGGTCAGGCTAAACTGGCTGACGGAATTTATGCCTCTTCCGACCATCAAGCA
TTTTATCCGTACTCCTGATGATGCATGGTTACTCACCACTGCGATCCCAGGGAAAACAGCATTCCAGGTA
TTAGAAGAATATCCTGATTCAGGTGAAAATATTGTTGATGCGCTGGCAGTGTTCCTGCGCCGGTTGCATT
CGATTCCTGTTTGTAATTGTCCTTTTAACGGCGATCGCGTATTTCGTCTCGCTCAGGCGCAATCACGAAT
GAATAACGGTTTGGTTGGTGCGAGTGATTTTGATGACGAGCGTAATGGCTGGCCTGTTGAACAAGTCTGG
AAAGAAATGCATAAGCTTTTGCCATTCTCACCGGATTCAGTCGTCACTCATGGTGATTTCTCACTTGATA
ACCTTATTTTTGACGAGGGGAAATTAATAGGTTGTATTGATGTTGGACGAGTCGGAATCGCAGACCGATA
CCAGGATCTTGCCATCCTATGGAACTGCCTCGGTGAGTTTTCTCCTTCATTACAGAAACGGCTTTTTCAA
AAATATGGTATTGATAATCCTGATATGAATAAATTGCAGTTTCACTTGATGCTCGATGAGTTTTTCTGAG
GGCCCAAATGTAATCACCTGGCTCACCTTCGGGTGGGCCTTTCTGCGTTGCTGGCGTTTTTCCATAGGCT
CCGCCCCCCTGACGAGCATCACAAAAATCGATGCTCAAGTCAGAGGTGGCGAAACCCGACAGGACTATAA
AGATACCAGGCGTTTCCCCCTGGAAGCTCCCTCGTGCGCTCTCCTGTTCCGACCCTGCCGCTTACCGGAT
ACCTGTCCGCCTTTCTCCCTTCGGGAAGCGTGGCGCTTTCTCATAGCTCACGCTGTAGGTATCTCAGTTC
GGTGTAGGTCGTTCGCTCCAAGCTGGGCTGTGTGCACGAACCCCCCGTTCAGCCCGACCGCTGCGCCTTA
TCCGGTAACTATCGTCTTGAGTCCAACCCGGTAAGACACGACTTATCGCCACTGGCAGCAGCCACTGGTA
ACAGGATTAGCAGAGCGAGGTATGTAGGCGGTGCTACAGAGTTCTTGAAGTGGTGGCCTAACTACGGCTA
CACTAGAAGAACAGTATTTGGTATCTGCGCTCTGCTGAAGCCAGTTACCTCGGAAAAAGAGTTGGTAGCT
CTTGATCCGGCAAACAAACCACCGCTGGTAGCGGTGGTTTTTTTGTTTGCAAGCAGCAGATTACGCGCAG
AAAAAAAGGATCTCAAGAAGATCCTTTGATTTTCTACCGAAGAAAGGCCCACCCGTGAAGGTGAGCCAGT
GAGTTGATTG
Features (pLannotate 1.2.2; 7 found; start..end, strand, type, name):
    173..892     +  CDS            Cycle 3 GFP: Cycle 3 GFP (Crameri et al., 1996) mammalian codon-optimized
   1079..1110    +  terminator     tonB terminator: bidirectional E. coli tonB-P14 transcription terminator
   1111..1213    +  promoter       cat promoter: promoter of the E. coli cat gene encoding chloramphenicol acetyltransferase
   1214..2027    +  CDS            KanR (fragment): aminoglycoside phosphotransferase; aph(3')-Ia; confers resistance to kanamycin in bacteria or G418 (Geneticin®) in eukaryotes
   2050..2077    +  terminator     T7Te terminator: phage T7 early transcription terminator
   2089..2676    -  rep_origin     ori: high-copy-number ColE1/pMB1/pBR322/pUC origin of replication
   2698..2727    -  terminator     T3Te terminator: phage T3 early transcription terminator
