[The description below was written by a language model from this plasmid's Addgene catalogue record and pLannotate feature annotations shown in this document.]
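Description:
pHCKan-yegHp-GFPuv is a compact (about 2.7 kb) high-copy bacterial expression plasmid built on the pSMART-HC Kan backbone and intended for use in E. coli. It replicates from a ColE1/pUC-type origin and is selected with kanamycin through an aph(3')-Ia aminoglycoside phosphotransferase gene, which the annotation places downstream of a cat gene promoter. In keeping with the pSMART design, the functional modules are insulated from one another by transcription terminators. A bidirectional tonB terminator sits between the insert region and the resistance cassette, a T7 early terminator follows the kanamycin gene, and a T3 early terminator flanks the origin. This limits read-through into or out of the cloned insert.

The payload, assembled by Gibson cloning, is the E. coli yegH promoter driving GFPuv, which the automated annotation identifies as the Cycle 3 GFP variant. The promoter itself is not called as a feature. It presumably lies in the short unannotated stretch upstream of the GFP coding sequence, although the record does not define its boundaries or any ribosome binding site. According to the record, yegHp is induced by low phosphate, so GFP fluorescence reports promoter activity as phosphate is depleted from the medium.

The associated work concerns phosphate-regulated promoters for two-stage autoinduction. In this approach, cells first accumulate biomass and then switch on expression without an added inducer. This plasmid serves as a reporter for characterising yegHp in that context. The depositor notes that the strain DLF_R002 is used for recombinant protein production but is not needed simply to maintain the plasmid, which can be done in a standard cloning strain.
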