Addgene plasmid #139084: pHCKan-yegHp-GFPuv
Purpose: Low phosphate inducible promoter yegHp for GFP expression
Depositing lab: Michael Lynch. Depositing organization: Duke University. Publication: Media Robustness and Scalability of Phosphate Regulated Promoters Useful for Two-Stage Autoinduction in E. coli. Moreb EA, Ye Z, Efromson JP, Hennigan JN, Menacho-Melgar R, Lynch MD. ACS Synth Biol. 2020 Jun 19;9(6):1483-1486. doi: 10.1021/acssynbio.0c00182. Epub 2020 May 27. PubMed 32353228.
Backbone
  Vector backbone: pSMART-HC Kan
  Vector type: Bacterial Expression
Growth in bacteria
  Bacterial resistance: Kanamycin, 50 μg/mL
  Growth temperature: 37°C
  Growth strain: DH5alpha ; DLF_R002
  Copy number: High Copy
Gene/Insert
  Gene/Insert name: yegHp-GFPuv
  Species: E. coli
  Cloning method: Gibson Cloning
Terms and licenses: Academic/Nonprofit Terms; Industry Terms: Not Available to Industry
Depositor comments: DLF_R002 is used for recombinant protein production. It is not required to propogate the plasmid.
How to cite: pHCKan-yegHp-GFPuv was a gift from Michael Lynch (Addgene plasmid # 139084 ; http://n2t.net/addgene:139084 ; RRID:Addgene_139084)
